Addgene plasmid #50863: pcDNA3.1 Flag YFP hNKCC1 I674C I730C (NT835)
Purpose: Expresses human NKCC1 I674C I730C mutant with an N-terminal 3xFLAG-YFP tag in mammalian cells. cDNA is synthetic, containing convenient restriction sites.
Depositing lab: Biff Forbush. Depositing organization: Yale University. Publication: Molecular Motions Involved in Na-K-Cl Cotransporter-mediated Ion Transport and Transporter Activation Revealed by Internal Crosslinking between Transmembrane Domains 10 and 11/12. Monette MY, Somasekharan S, Forbush B. J Biol Chem. 2014 Jan 22. 10.1074/jbc.M113.542258 PubMed 24451383.
Backbone
  Vector backbone: pcDNA 3.1 neo
  Backbone manufacturer: Life Technologies
  Backbone size w/o insert (bp): 5316
  Vector type: Mammalian Expression
  Selectable markers: Neomycin (select with G418)
Growth in bacteria
  Bacterial resistance: Ampicillin, 100 μg/mL
  Growth temperature: 37°C
  Growth strain: DH5alpha
  Copy number: High Copy
Gene/Insert
  Gene/Insert name: human NKCC1 (synthetic) (alt names: Slc12A2 (synthetic); Na-K-Cl cotransporter)
  Species: H. sapiens (human), Synthetic
  Insert size (bp): 4479
  Mutation: I674C I730C in hNKCC1 in NT17
  Entrez Gene: SLC12A2 (a.k.a. BSC, BSC-2, BSC2, CCC1, KILQS, NKCC1, PPP1R141)
  Promoter: CMV
  Tag / fusion protein: 3x Flag (N terminal on insert); YFP (N terminal on insert)
  Cloning method: Restriction Enzyme; 5′ cloning site NheI (not destroyed); 3′ cloning site PmeI (not destroyed)
  Sequencing primers: 5′ CMV-F; 3′ BGH-rev
Terms and licenses: Academic/Nonprofit Terms; Industry Terms: Not Available to Industry
Depositor comments: Plasmid constructed from pcDNA3.1 Flag YFP hNKCC1 WT (NT17). See Addgene plasmid# 49085 (http://www.addgene.org/49085/) for plasmid map of wild-type construct.
How to cite: pcDNA3.1 Flag YFP hNKCC1 I674C I730C (NT835) was a gift from Biff Forbush (Addgene plasmid # 50863 ; http://n2t.net/addgene:50863 ; RRID:Addgene_50863)
