[The description below was written by a language model from this plasmid's Addgene catalogue record and pLannotate feature annotations shown in this document.]
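Description:
pcDNA3.1 Flag YFP hNKCC1 I674C I730C (NT835) is a mammalian expression plasmid built on the pcDNA3.1 neo backbone, about 9.8 kb in total. It is maintained in E. coli at high copy through a ColE1/pUC-type origin with ampicillin selection from the β-lactamase gene, and it also carries an f1 origin. For selection in mammalian cells, an SV40 enhancer/early promoter drives a neomycin phosphotransferase gene terminated by the SV40 polyadenylation signal, allowing G418 selection of stable transfectants. Several short annotations in the table (fragments of ble, lacI, bom and an HIV-1 LTR, plus lac promoter/operator elements) appear to be backbone remnants or partial sequence matches rather than functional parts of the design.

The payload is a single fusion open reading frame under the CMV immediate-early enhancer and promoter, with a T7 promoter just upstream and the bovine growth hormone polyadenylation signal downstream. The frame begins with a 3xFLAG epitope, continues into a yellow fluorescent protein (listed as YFP in the catalogue and matched to mCitrine by the annotation), and then into human NKCC1 (SLC12A2), the Na-K-Cl cotransporter that carries sodium, potassium and chloride across the membrane and contributes to ion balance and cell volume regulation. The cDNA is synthetic and was designed with convenient restriction sites; the cassette sits between NheI and PmeI sites. This version derives from the wild-type parent construct (NT17) and carries two cysteine substitutions, I674C and I730C. The associated publication concerns internal crosslinking between transmembrane domains 10 and 11/12 to probe the motions underlying ion transport and transporter activation, which suggests this engineered cysteine pair was made for such experiments. The N-terminal tags allow fluorescence and epitope-based detection of the expressed transporter.
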