Features (pLannotate 1.2.2; 22 found; start..end, strand, type, name):
     31..96      +  CDS            3xFLAG: three tandem FLAG® epitope tags, followed by an enterokinase cleavage site
    109..822     +  CDS            mCitrine: mCitrine is a basic (constitutively fluorescent) yellow fluorescent protein published in 2001, derived from Aequorea victoria.
    829..4464    +  CDS            SLC12A2: S12A2_HUMAN - Also known as NKCC1. Experimental evidence at protein level: Swiss-Prot protein existence level 1. Cation-chloride cotransporter which mediates the electroneutral transport of chloride, potassium and/or sodium ions across the membrane. Plays a vital role in the regulation of ionic balance and cell volume. From Homo sapiens (Human).
   4501..4725    +  polyA_signal   bGH poly(A) signal: bovine growth hormone polyadenylation signal
   4729..4750    +  promoter       SV40 promoter (fragment): SV40 enhancer and early promoter
   4771..5199    +  rep_origin     f1 ori (sequence partly withheld): f1 bacteriophage origin of replication; arrow indicates direction of (+) strand synthesis
   5213..5542    +  promoter       SV40 promoter: SV40 enhancer and early promoter
   5609..6400    +  CDS            neo: KKA2_KLEPN - Also known as kan, nptII. Experimental evidence at protein level: Swiss-Prot protein existence level 1. Resistance to kanamycin, neomycin, paromomycin, ribostamycin, butirosin and gentamicin B. From Klebsiella pneumoniae.
   6424..6582    +  CDS            ble (fragment): BLE_KLEPN - Experimental evidence at protein level: Swiss-Prot protein existence level 1. Binding protein with a strong affinity to the bleomycin family of antibiotics. Binds to CL990; an antimitotic-antibiotic compound. From Klebsiella pneumoniae.
   6577..6698    +  polyA_signal   SV40 poly(A) signal: SV40 polyadenylation signal
   6771..6787    -  protein_bind   lac operator: The lac repressor binds to the lac operator to inhibit transcription in E. coli. This inhibition can be relieved by adding lactose or isopropyl-β-D-thiogalactopyranoside (IPTG). lac repressor encoded by lacI
   6795..6825    -  promoter       lac promoter: promoter for the E. coli lac operon
   6840..6861    -  protein_bind   CAP binding site: CAP binding activates transcription in the presence of cAMP. E. coli catabolite activator protein
   6874..6966    -  CDS            lacI (fragment): lac repressor; lacI; The lac repressor binds to the lac operator to inhibit transcription in E. coli. This inhibition can be relieved by adding lactose or isopropyl-β-D-thiogalactopyranoside (IPTG).
   7149..7734    -  rep_origin     ori: high-copy-number ColE1/pMB1/pBR322/pUC origin of replication
   7905..8765    -  CDS            AmpR: β-lactamase; bla; confers resistance to ampicillin, carbenicillin, and related antibiotics
   8766..8870    -  promoter       AmpR promoter: bla
   8929..8981    -  misc_feature   bom (fragment): basis of mobility region from pBR322
   9136..9515    +  enhancer       CMV enhancer: human cytomegalovirus immediate early enhancer
   9516..9719    +  promoter       CMV promoter: human cytomegalovirus (CMV) immediate early promoter
   9715..9748    +  LTR            5' LTR (truncated) (fragment): truncated 5' long terminal repeat (LTR) from HIV-1
   9764..9782    +  promoter       T7 promoter: promoter for bacteriophage T7 RNA polymerase
>Addgene plasmid #50863 | pcDNA3.1 Flag YFP hNKCC1 I674C I730C (NT835) | depositor full sequence | sequence record 76336 | Full Sequence
GCTAGCCCGGGCACGGCCGCCACCATGGGAGACTACAAAGACCATGACGGTGATTATAAAGATCACGACA
TCGACTACAAGGATGACGATGACAAGGGTGACCCTACCGTCAGCAAGGGCGAGGAGCTGTTCACCGGGGT
GGTGCCCATCCTGGTCGAGCTGGACGGCGACGTAAACGGCCACAAGTTCAGCGTGTCCGGCGAGGGCGAG
GGCGATGCCACCTACGGCAAGCTGACCCTGAAGTTCATCTGCACCACCGGCAAGCTGCCCGTGCCCTGGC
CCACCCTCGTGACCACCTTCGGCTACGGCCTGATGTGCTTCGCCCGCTACCCCGACCACATGAAGCAGCA
CGACTTCTTCAAGTCCGCCATGCCCGAAGGCTACGTCCAGGAGCGCACCATCTTCTTCAAGGACGACGGC
AACTACAAGACCCGCGCCGAGGTGAAGTTCGAGGGCGACACCCTGGTGAACCGCATCGAGCTGAAGGGCA
TCGACTTCAAGGAGGACGGCAACATCCTAGGGCACAAGCTGGAGTACAACTACAACAGCCACAACGTTTA
TATCATGGCCGACAAGCAGAAGAACGGCATCAAGGTGAACTTCAAGATCCGCCACAACATCGAGGACGGC
AGCGTGCAGCTCGCCGACCACTACCAGCAGAACACCCCCATCGGCGACGGCCCCGTGCTGCTGCCCGACA
ACCACTACCTGAGCTACCAGTCCAAACTGAGCAAAGACCCCAACGAGAAGCGCGATCACATGGTCCTGCT
GGAGTTCGTGACCGCCGCCGGGATCACTCTCGGCATGGACGAGCTCTACAAGGGTGACCTGGAGCCGAGG
CCCACGGCTCCTAGCTCCGGCGCGCCAGGCCTCGCCGGAGTCGGCGAAACGCCGAGCGCCGCTGCGCTGG
CCGCAGCCAGGGTGGAACTGCCCGGAACCGCTGTGCCCTCGGTGCCGGAGGATGCTGCGCCCGCGAGCCG
GGACGGGGGCGGGGTCCGCGATGAGGGACCAGCCGCCGCCGGTGACGGCCTGGGCAGACCCTTGGGGCCT
ACCCCGAGCCAGAGCCGTTTCCAGGTGGACCTCGTTTCCGAGAACGCAGGGCGGGCTGCTGCTGCGGCGG
CGGCGGCTGCTGCGGCCGCCGCCGCTGCTGGTGCCGGGGCGGGGGCCAAGCAGACTCCTGCCGACGGGGA
AGCCAGCGGCGAGAGCGAGCCAGCTAAAGGCAGCGAGGAAGCCAAAGGCCGCTTCCGCGTTAACTTCGTA
GATCCTGCTGCCAGCTCGTCCGCAGAAGATAGCCTGTCAGATGCCGCCGGGGTCGGAGTCGATGGACCCA
ACGTGAGCTTCCAGAACGGCGGGGACACGGTACTGAGCGAGGGCAGCAGCCTCCATTCCGGTGGCGGCGG
CGGCTCCGGCCACCACCAGCACTACTATTATGATACCCACACCAACACCTACTATCTGCGCACCTTCGGC
CACAACACAATGGACGCGGTACCCAGGATCGACCACTACCGGCACACAGCCGCGCAGCTCGGCGAGAAGC
TGCTCCGGCCTAGCCTGGCCGAGCTGCATGACGAGCTGGAAAAGGAACCTTTTGAGGATGGCTTTGCAAA
TGGGGAAGAAAGCACTCCAACACGTGATGCTGTGGTCACGTACACGGCCGAAAGTAAAGGAGTCGTGAAG
TTTGGCTGGATCAAGGGTGTACTAGTACGTTGTATGTTAAACATTTGGGGTGTGATGCTTTTCATTCGTC
TCTCATGGATTGTGGGACAAGCTGGAATTGGTCTATCAGTCCTTGTAATAATGATGGCTACTGTTGTGAC
AACTATCACAGGATTGTCCACTAGCGCCATCGCAACTAATGGATTTGTAAGGGGAGGCGGCGCATATTAT
TTAATATCTAGAAGTCTAGGGCCTGAATTTGGTGGTGCCATTGGTCTAATCTTCGCCTTTGCCAACGCTG
TTGCTGTTGCTATGTATGTGGTTGGATTTGCAGAAACCGTGGTGGAGTTGCTGAAAGAACATTCCATTCT
TATGATAGATGAAATCAATGACATCCGGATTATTGGAGCCATTACAGTCGTGATTCTTTTAGGTATCTCA
GTAGCCGGTATGGAGTGGGAAGCAAAAGCTCAGATTGTTCTTTTGGTGATCCTACTTCTTGCTATTGGTG
ATTTCGTCATAGGAACATTTATCCCACTCGAGAGCAAGAAGCCAAAAGGGTTTTTTGGCTATAAATCTGA
AATCTTTAATGAGAACTTTGGCCCCGATTTTCGAGAAGAAGAAACTTTCTTTTCTGTATTTGCCATCTTT
TTTCCTGCTGCAACTGGAATTCTGGCTGGCGCAAATATCTCAGGTGATCTTGCAGATCCTCAGTCAGCCA
TACCCAAAGGAACACTCCTAGCCATTTTAATTACTACATTGGTTTATGTAGGAATTGCCGTGTCTGTAGG
TTCTTGTGTCGTACGCGATGCCACTGGTAATGTTAATGACACTATCGTAACAGAGCTAACAAACTGTACT
AGCGCAGCCTGCAAATTAAACTTTGATTTTTCATCTTGTGAATCCAGTCCTTGTAGCTACGGCCTAATGA
ACAACTTTCAGGTAATGAGTATGGTGTCAGGATTTACACCACTAATTTCCGCGGGCATATTCTCTGCCAC
TCTTTCTAGCGCATTAGCATCCCTAGTGAGTGCTCCCAAGATATTTCAGGCCCTATGTAAAGACAACATC
TACCCCGCTTTCCAGATGTTTGCTAAAGGTTATGGGAAAAATAATGAGCCATTACGTGGCTACATCTTAA
CATTCTTAATTGCACTTGGATTCATCTTAATTGCCGAACTGAATGTTTGTGCACCAATTATCTCAAACTT
CTTCCTTGCCAGCTATGCCCTCATCAATTTTTCAGTATTCCATGCTTCACTGGCCAAAAGCCCAGGATGG
CGACCGGCATTTAAATACTACAATATGTGGATCTCACTTCTTGGAGCAATTCTTTGTTGCATAGTAATGT
TCGTCTGTAACTGGTGGGCTGCTTTGCTAACCTACGTGATAGTCCTTGGTCTCTATATTTATGTTACCTA
CAAAAAACCCGATGTGAATTGGGGATCCTCTACACAAGCCCTGACTTACCTCAATGCCCTGCAACATAGT
ATTAGGCTTTCTGGCGTGGAGGACCATGTGAAAAACTTTAGGCCACAGTGTCTTGTTATGACAGGAGCGC
CAAACTCACGGCCGGCCTTACTTCATCTTGTTCACGATTTCACAAAAAATGTTGGTTTGATGATCTGTGG
ACACGTACACATGGGACCACGCAGACAAGCCATGAAAGAAATGTCCATCGACCAAGCCAAATATCAGCGC
TGGCTTATTAAGAACAAAATGAAGGCTTTTTATGCACCAGTACATGCAGATGACCTCAGAGAAGGGGCCC
AATACTTGATGCAGGCTGCTGGCCTGGGCCGTATGAAGCCAAACACACTAGTCCTTGGATTTAAGAAAGA
TTGGTTGCAAGCAGATATGAGGGATGTGGATATGTACATAAACTTATTTCACGATGCTTTTGACATACAA
TATGGCGTAGTGGTTATTCGCCTAAAAGAAGGTCTGGATATTAGTCACCTGCAGGGACAAGAAGAATTAT
TGTCATCACAAGAGAAATCTCCTGGCACCAAGGATGTCGTAGTAAGTGTGGAATATAGTAAAAAGTCCGA
TTTAGATACTTCGAAACCCCTCAGTGAAAAACCAATTACCCATAAAGTCGAGGAAGAAGATGGCAAGACT
GCAACTCAACCACTGTTGAAAAAAGAATCCAAAGGCCCTATTGTGCCTTTGAATGTAGCTGACCAAAAGC
TTCTTGAAGCTAGTACACAGTTTCAGAAAAAACAAGGAAAGAATACTATTGATGTCTGGTGGCTTTTTGA
TGACGGAGGTCTGACCTTATTGATACCTTACCTTCTGACGACCAAGAAAAAATGGAAAGACTGTAAGATC
AGAGTATTCATTGGTGGAAAGATAAACAGAATAGACCATGACCGGAGAGCGATGGCTACTTTACTGAGCA
AGTTCAGAATCGATTTTTCTGACATCATGGTTCTAGGAGACATCAATACCAAACCAAAGAAAGAAAACAT
TATAGCTTTCGAGGAAATCATTGAGCCATACAGACTTCACGAAGATGATAAAGAGCAAGATATCGCAGAT
AAAATGAAAGAAGATGAACCCTGGCGAATAACAGATAATGAATTGGAGCTGTATAAGACCAAGACATACC
GGCAGATCAGGTTAAATGAGTTATTAAAGGAACATTCAAGCACAGCTAACATTATTGTGATGAGTTTACC
GGTCGCACGAAAGGGTGCCGTTTCTAGTGCTCTCTACATGGCATGGTTAGAAGCACTATCTAAGGATCTA
CCACCAATCCTACTAGTTCGTGGGAATCATCAGAGTGTCCTTACCTTCTATTCATAATTAATTAAGTTTA
AACCCGCTGATCAGCCTCGACTGTGCCTTCTAGTTGCCAGCCATCTGTTGTTTGCCCCTCCCCCGTGCCT
TCCTTGACCCTGGAAGGTGCCACTCCCACTGTCCTTTCCTAATAAAATGAGGAAATTGCATCGCATTGTC
TGAGTAGGTGTCATTCTATTCTGGGGGGTGGGGTGGGGCAGGACAGCAAGGGGGAGGATTGGGAAGACAA
TAGCAGGCATGCTGGGGATGCGGTGGGCTCTATGGCTTCTGAGGCGGAAAGAACCAGCTGGGGCTCTAGG
GGGTATCCCC
[124 nt withheld, positions 4771-4894]
C
[91 nt withheld, positions 4896-4986]
A
[49 nt withheld, positions 4988-5036]
CCTTTGACGTTGGAGTCCACGTTCTTT
[37 nt withheld, positions 5064-5100]
ACCCTATCTCGGTCTATTCTTTTGATTTATAAGGGATTTTGCCGATTTCGGCCTATTGGTTAAAAAATGA
GCTGATTTAACAAAAATTTAACGCGAATTAATTCTGTGGAATGTGTGTCAGTTAGGGTGTGGAAAGTCCC
CAGGCTCCCCAGCAGGCAGAAGTATGCAAAGCATGCATCTCAATTAGTCAGCAACCAGGTGTGGAAAGTC
CCCAGGCTCCCCAGCAGGCAGAAGTATGCAAAGCATGCATCTCAATTAGTCAGCAACCATAGTCCCGCCC
CTAACTCCGCCCATCCCGCCCCTAACTCCGCCCAGTTCCGCCCATTCTCCGCCCCATGGCTGACTAATTT
TTTTTATTTATGCAGAGGCCGAGGCCGCCTCTGCCTCTGAGCTATTCCAGAAGTAGTGAGGAGGCTTTTT
TGGAGGCCTAGGCTTTTGCAAAAAGCTCCCGGGAGCTTGTATATCCATTTTCGGATCTGATCAAGAGACA
GGATGAGGATCGTTTCGCATGATTGAACAAGATGGATTGCACGCAGGTTCTCCGGCCGCTTGGGTGGAGA
GGCTATTCGGCTATGACTGGGCACAACAGACAATCGGCTGCTCTGATGCCGCCGTGTTCCGGCTGTCAGC
GCAGGGGCGCCCGGTTCTTTTTGTCAAGACCGACCTGTCCGGTGCCCTGAATGAACTGCAGGACGAGGCA
GCGCGGCTATCGTGGCTGGCCACGACGGGCGTTCCTTGCGCAGCTGTGCTCGACGTTGTCACTGAAGCGG
GAAGGGACTGGCTGCTATTGGGCGAAGTGCCGGGGCAGGATCTCCTGTCATCTCACCTTGCTCCTGCCGA
GAAAGTATCCATCATGGCTGATGCAATGCGGCGGCTGCATACGCTTGATCCGGCTACCTGCCCATTCGAC
CACCAAGCGAAACATCGCATCGAGCGAGCACGTACTCGGATGGAAGCCGGTCTTGTCGATCAGGATGATC
TGGACGAAGAGCATCAGGGGCTCGCGCCAGCCGAACTGTTCGCCAGGCTCAAGGCGCGCATGCCCGACGG
CGAGGATCTCGTCGTGACCCATGGCGATGCCTGCTTGCCGAATATCATGGTGGAAAATGGCCGCTTTTCT
GGATTCATCGACTGTGGCCGGCTGGGTGTGGCGGACCGCTATCAGGACATAGCGTTGGCTACCCGTGATA
TTGCTGAAGAGCTTGGCGGCGAATGGGCTGACCGCTTCCTCGTGCTTTACGGTATCGCCGCTCCCGATTC
GCAGCGCATCGCCTTCTATCGCCTTCTTGACGAGTTCTTCTGAGCGGGACTCTGGGGTTCGAAATGACCG
ACCAAGCGACGCCCAACCTGCCATCACGAGATTTCGATTCCACCGCCGCCTTCTATGAAAGGTTGGGCTT
CGGAATCGTTTTCCGGGACGCCGGCTGGATGATCCTCCAGCGCGGGGATCTCATGCTGGAGTTCTTCGCC
CACCCCAACTTGTTTATTGCAGCTTATAATGGTTACAAATAAAGCAATAGCATCACAAATTTCACAAATA
AAGCATTTTTTTCACTGCATTCTAGTTGTGGTTTGTCCAAACTCATCAATGTATCTTATCATGTCTGTAT
ACCGTCGACCTCTAGCTAGAGCTTGGCGTAATCATGGTCATAGCTGTTTCCTGTGTGAAATTGTTATCCG
CTCACAATTCCACACAACATACGAGCCGGAAGCATAAAGTGTAAAGCCTGGGGTGCCTAATGAGTGAGCT
AACTCACATTAATTGCGTTGCGCTCACTGCCCGCTTTCCAGTCGGGAAACCTGTCGTGCCAGCTGCATTA
ATGAATCGGCCAACGCGCGGGGAGAGGCGGTTTGCGTATTGGGCGCTCTTCCGCTTCCTCGCTCACTGAC
TCGCTGCGCTCGGTCGTTCGGCTGCGGCGAGCGGTATCAGCTCACTCAAAGGCGGTAATACGGTTATCCA
CAGAATCAGGGGATAACGCAGGAAAGAACATGTGAGCAAAAGGCCAGCAAAAGGCCAGGAACCGTAAAAA
GGCCGCGTTGCTGGCGTTTTTCCATAGGCTCCGCCCCCCTGACGAGCATCACAAAAATCGACGCTCAAGT
CAGAGGTGGCGAAACCCGACAGGACTATAAAGATACCAGGCGTTTCCCCCTGGAAGCTCCCTCGTGCGCT
CTCCTGTTCCGACCCTGCCGCTTACCGGATACCTGTCCGCCTTTCTCCCTTCGGGAAGCGTGGCGCTTTC
TCATAGCTCACGCTGTAGGTATCTCAGTTCGGTGTAGGTCGTTCGCTCCAAGCTGGGCTGTGTGCACGAA
CCCCCCGTTCAGCCCGACCGCTGCGCCTTATCCGGTAACTATCGTCTTGAGTCCAACCCGGTAAGACACG
ACTTATCGCCACTGGCAGCAGCCACTGGTAACAGGATTAGCAGAGCGAGGTATGTAGGCGGTGCTACAGA
GTTCTTGAAGTGGTGGCCTAACTACGGCTACACTAGAAGAACAGTATTTGGTATCTGCGCTCTGCTGAAG
CCAGTTACCTTCGGAAAAAGAGTTGGTAGCTCTTGATCCGGCAAACAAACCACCGCTGGTAGCGGTTTTT
TTGTTTGCAAGCAGCAGATTACGCGCAGAAAAAAAGGATCTCAAGAAGATCCTTTGATCTTTTCTACGGG
GTCTGACGCTCAGTGGAACGAAAACTCACGTTAAGGGATTTTGGTCATGAGATTATCAAAAAGGATCTTC
ACCTAGATCCTTTTAAATTAAAAATGAAGTTTTAAATCAATCTAAAGTATATATGAGTAAACTTGGTCTG
ACAGTTACCAATGCTTAATCAGTGAGGCACCTATCTCAGCGATCTGTCTATTTCGTTCATCCATAGTTGC
CTGACTCCCCGTCGTGTAGATAACTACGATACGGGAGGGCTTACCATCTGGCCCCAGTGCTGCAATGATA
CCGCGAGACCCACGCTCACCGGCTCCAGATTTATCAGCAATAAACCAGCCAGCCGGAAGGGCCGAGCGCA
GAAGTGGTCCTGCAACTTTATCCGCCTCCATCCAGTCTATTAATTGTTGCCGGGAAGCTAGAGTAAGTAG
TTCGCCAGTTAATAGTTTGCGCAACGTTGTTGCCATTGCTACAGGCATCGTGGTGTCACGCTCGTCGTTT
GGTATGGCTTCATTCAGCTCCGGTTCCCAACGATCAAGGCGAGTTACATGATCCCCCATGTTGTGCAAAA
AAGCGGTTAGCTCCTTCGGTCCTCCGATCGTTGTCAGAAGTAAGTTGGCCGCAGTGTTATCACTCATGGT
TATGGCAGCACTGCATAATTCTCTTACTGTCATGCCATCCGTAAGATGCTTTTCTGTGACTGGTGAGTAC
TCAACCAAGTCATTCTGAGAATAGTGTATGCGGCGACCGAGTTGCTCTTGCCCGGCGTCAATACGGGATA
ATACCGCGCCACATAGCAGAACTTTAAAAGTGCTCATCATTGGAAAACGTTCTTCGGGGCGAAAACTCTC
AAGGATCTTACCGCTGTTGAGATCCAGTTCGATGTAACCCACTCGTGCACCCAACTGATCTTCAGCATCT
TTTACTTTCACCAGCGTTTCTGGGTGAGCAAAAACAGGAAGGCAAAATGCCGCAAAAAAGGGAATAAGGG
CGACACGGAAATGTTGAATACTCATACTCTTCCTTTTTCAATATTATTGAAGCATTTATCAGGGTTATTG
TCTCATGAGCGGATACATATTTGAATGTATTTAGAAAAATAAACAAATAGGGGTTCCGCGCACATTTCCC
CGAAAAGTGCCACCTGACGTCGACGGATCGGGAGATCTCCCGATCCCCTATGGTGCACTCTCAGTACAAT
CTGCTCTGATGCCGCATAGTTAAGCCAGTATCTGCTCCCTGCTTGTGTGTTGGAGGTCGCTGAGTAGTGC
GCGAGCAAAATTTAAGCTACAACAAGGCAAGGCTTGACCGACAATTGCATGAAGAATCTGCTTAGGGTTA
GGCGTTTTGCGCTGCTTCGCGATGTACGGGCCAGATATACGCGTTGACATTGATTATTGACTAGTTATTA
ATAGTAATCAATTACGGGGTCATTAGTTCATAGCCCATATATGGAGTTCCGCGTTACATAACTTACGGTA
AATGGCCCGCCTGGCTGACCGCCCAACGACCCCCGCCCATTGACGTCAATAATGACGTATGTTCCCATAG
TAACGCCAATAGGGACTTTCCATTGACGTCAATGGGTGGAGTATTTACGGTAAACTGCCCACTTGGCAGT
ACATCAAGTGTATCATATGCCAAGTACGCCCCCTATTGACGTCAATGACGGTAAATGGCCCGCCTGGCAT
TATGCCCAGTACATGACCTTATGGGACTTTCCTACTTGGCAGTACATCTACGTATTAGTCATCGCTATTA
CCATGGTGATGCGGTTTTGGCAGTACATCAATGGGCGTGGATAGCGGTTTGACTCACGGGGATTTCCAAG
TCTCCACCCCATTGACGTCAATGGGAGTTTGTTTTGGCACCAAAATCAACGGGACTTTCCAAAATGTCGT
AACAACTCCGCCCCATTGACGCAAATGGGCGGTAGGCGTGTACGGTGGGAGGTCTATATAAGCAGAGCTC
TCTGGCTAACTAGAGAACCCACTGCTTACTGGCTTATCGAAATTAATACGACTCACTATAGGGAGACCCA
AGCTG
