>Addgene plasmid #50863 | pcDNA3.1 Flag YFP hNKCC1 I674C I730C (NT835) | addgene partial sequence | sequence record 78708 | CMV-F 5'-CGCAAATGGGCGGTAGGCGTG-3'
CTCTCTGGCTAACTAGAGAACCCACTGCTTACTGGCTTATCGAAATTAATACGACTCACTATAGGGAGAC
CCAAGCTGGCTAGCCCGGGCACGGCCGCCACCATGGGAGACTACAAAGACCATGACGGTGATTATAAAGA
TCACGACATCGACTACAAGGATGACGATGACAAGGGTGACCCTACCGTCAGCAAGGGCGAGGAGCTGTTC
ACCGGGGTGGTGCCCATCCTGGTCGAGCTGGACGGCGACGTAAACGGCCACAAGTTCAGCGTGTCCGGCG
AGGGCGAGGGCGATGCCACCTACGGCAAGCTGACCCTGAAGTTCATCTGCACCACCGGCAAGCTGCCCGT
GCCCTGGCCCACCCTCGTGACCACCTTCGGCTACGGCCTGATGTGCTTCGCCCGCTACCCCGACCACATG
AAGCAGCACGACTTCTTCAAGTCCGCCATGCCCGAAGGCTACGTCCAGGAGCGCACCATCTTCTTCAAGG
ACGACGGCAACTACAAGACCCGCGCCGAGGTGAAGTTCGAGGGCGACACCCTGGTGAACCGCATCGAGCT
GAAGGGCATCGACTTCAAGGAGGACGGCAACATCCTAGGGCACAAGCTGGAGTACAACTAC
