>Addgene plasmid #50863 | pcDNA3.1 Flag YFP hNKCC1 I674C I730C (NT835) | addgene partial sequence | sequence record 78984 | hNKCC1-int-R 5'-ATATTTGGCTTGGTCGATGG-3'
CGTGTCCACAGATCATCAAACCAACATTTTTTGTGAAATCGTGAACAAGATGAAGTAAGGCCGGCCGTGA
GTTTGGCGCTCCTGTCATAACAAGACACTGTGGCCTAAAGTTTTTCACATGGTCCTCCACGCCAGAAAGC
CTAATACTATGTTGCAGGGCATTGAGGTAAGTCAGGGCTTGTGTAGAGGATCCCCAATTCACATCGGGTT
TTTTGTAGGTAACATAAATATAGAGACCAAGGACTATCACGTAGGTTAGCAAAGCAGCCCACCAGTTACA
GACGAACATTACTATGCAACAAAGAATTGCTCCAAGAAGTGAGATCCACATATTGTAGTATTTAAATGCC
GGTCGCCATCCTGGGCTTTTGGCCAGTGAAGCATGGAATACTGAAAAATTGATGAGGGCATAGCTGGCAA
GGAAGAAGTTTGAGATAATTGGTGCACAAACATTCAGTTCGGCAATTAAGATGAATCCAAGTGCAATTAA
GAATGTTAAGATGTAGCCACGTAATGGCTCATTATTTTTCCCATAACCTTTAGCAAACATCTGGAAAGCG
GGGTAGATGTTGTCTTTACATAGGGCCTGAAATATCTTGGGAGCACTCACTAGGGATGCTAATGCGCTAG
AAAGAGTGGCAGAGAATATGCCCGCGGAAATTAGTGGTGTAAATCCTGACACCATACTCATTACCTGAAA
GTTGTTCATTAGGCCGTAGCTACAAGGACTGGATTCACAAGATGAAAAATCAAAGTTTAATTTGCAGGCT
GCGCTAGTACAGTTTGTTAGCTCTGTTACGATAGTGTCATTAACATTACCAGTGGCATCGCGTACGACAC
AAGAACCTACAGACACGGCAATTCCTACATAAACCAATGTAGTAATTAAAATGGCTAGGAGTGTTCCTTT
GGGTATGGCTGACTGAGGATCTGCA
